Addgene plasmid #173015: pcDNA3-GR-AKAR3
Purpose: Improved green-red FRET-based PKA activity reporter.
Depositing lab: Jin Zhang. Depositing organization: University of California, San Diego (UCSD). Publication: A rationally enhanced red fluorescent protein expands the utility of FRET biosensors. Mo GCH, Posner C, Rodriguez EA, Sun T, Zhang J. Nat Commun. 2020 Apr 15;11(1):1848. doi: 10.1038/s41467-020-15687-x. PubMed 32296061.
Backbone
  Vector backbone: pcDNA3
  Backbone manufacturer: Invitrogen
  Backbone size w/o insert (bp): 5517
  Total vector size (bp): 7758
  Vector type: Mammalian Expression
  Selectable markers: Neomycin (select with G418)
Growth in bacteria
  Bacterial resistance: Ampicillin, 100 μg/mL
  Growth temperature: 37°C
  Growth strain: DH5alpha
  Copy number: High Copy
Gene/Insert
  Gene/Insert name: GR-AKAR3
  Insert size (bp): 2241
  Promoter: CMV
  Tag / fusion protein: 6xHIS - T7 tag (gene 10 leader) - Xpress (TM) tag (N terminal on backbone); EGFP (N terminal on insert); StagRFP (C terminal on insert)
  Cloning method: Restriction Enzyme; 5′ cloning site BamHI (not destroyed); 3′ cloning site EcoRI (not destroyed)
  Sequencing primers: 5′ CMV forward; 3′ BGH reverse
Terms and licenses: Academic/Nonprofit Terms; Industry Terms: Not Available to Industry
How to cite: pcDNA3-GR-AKAR3 was a gift from Jin Zhang (Addgene plasmid # 173015 ; http://n2t.net/addgene:173015 ; RRID:Addgene_173015)
