[The description below was written by a language model from this plasmid's Addgene catalogue record and pLannotate feature annotations shown in this document.]
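Description:
pcDNA3-GR-AKAR3 is a mammalian expression plasmid of about 7.8 kb, built on the pcDNA3 backbone, that encodes a green-red FRET biosensor for protein kinase A (PKA) activity. It is propagated in E. coli as a high-copy plasmid through a ColE1/pUC-type origin with ampicillin selection (AmpR under its own bla promoter). An SV40 early promoter-driven neo cassette with an SV40 polyadenylation signal allows G418 selection of transfected mammalian cells. An f1 origin and flanking T7 and SP6 phage promoters are standard backbone features.

The roughly 2.2 kb GR-AKAR3 insert was cloned between BamHI and EcoRI sites. It is transcribed from the CMV immediate early enhancer/promoter and terminated by the bovine growth hormone poly(A) signal. The open reading frame begins with a backbone-derived leader carrying 6xHis, the T7 gene 10 leader tag and the Xpress epitope, which includes an enterokinase site. EGFP follows as the FRET donor. Next comes a segment annotated as a fragment of yeast RAD53, which is consistent with the phosphoamino acid-binding FHA-type domain used in AKAR-style reporters. An unannotated stretch follows, which presumably holds the linker and PKA substrate sequence, although the record does not specify it. The C-terminal acceptor is stagRFP, which the automated annotation matches to its relative TagRFP. In this sensor design, PKA phosphorylation of the substrate promotes its binding to the phospho-binding domain, changing the conformation and therefore the energy transfer between the green and red fluorophores.

The record describes the construct as an improved green-red PKA activity reporter that relies on an enhanced red fluorescent protein, suited to imaging kinase activity in live mammalian cells. A few short annotated fragments (HIV-1 LTR, capTEV, ble, lacI) appear to be incidental sequence matches rather than functional elements.
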