Features (pLannotate 1.2.2; 26 found; start..end, strand, type, name):
     28..80      -  misc_feature   bom (fragment): basis of mobility region from pBR322
    235..614     +  enhancer       CMV enhancer: human cytomegalovirus immediate early enhancer
    615..818     +  promoter       CMV promoter: human cytomegalovirus (CMV) immediate early promoter
    814..847     +  LTR            5' LTR (truncated) (fragment): truncated 5' long terminal repeat (LTR) from HIV-1
    863..881     +  promoter       T7 promoter: promoter for bacteriophage T7 RNA polymerase
    922..942     +  CDS            capTEV™ (fragment): composite tag for in vivo biotinylation, TEV protease cleavage, and 6xHis tagging
    943..975     +  CDS            T7 tag (gene 10 leader): leader peptide from bacteriophage T7 gene 10 promotes efficient translation in E. coli
    979..1002    +  CDS            Xpress™ tag: Xpress™ epitope tag, including an enterokinase recognition and cleavage site
   1009..1725    +  CDS            EGFP: EGFP is a basic (constitutively fluorescent) green fluorescent protein published in 1996, derived from Aequorea victoria. It is reported to be a rapidly-maturing weak dimer with moderate acid sensitivity.
   1738..2160    +  CDS            RAD53 (fragment): RAD53_YEAST - Also known as MEC2, SAD1, SPK1. Experimental evidence at protein level: Swiss-Prot protein existence level 1. Controls S-phase checkpoint as well as G1 and G2 DNA damage checkpoints. Phosphorylates proteins on serine, threonine, and tyrosine. Prevents entry into anaphase and mitotic exit after DNA damage via regulation of the Polo kinase CDC5. Seems to be involved in the phosphorylation of RPH1. From Saccharomyces cerevisiae (strain ATCC 204508 / S288c) (Baker's yeast).
   2560..3252    +  CDS            TagRFP: TagRFP is a basic (constitutively fluorescent) red fluorescent protein published in 2007, derived from Entacmaea quadricolor. It has very low acid sensitivity.
   3316..3334    -  promoter       SP6 promoter: promoter for bacteriophage SP6 RNA polymerase
   3360..3584    +  polyA_signal   bGH poly(A) signal: bovine growth hormone polyadenylation signal
   3588..3609    +  promoter       SV40 promoter (fragment): SV40 enhancer and early promoter
   3630..4058    +  rep_origin     f1 ori (sequence partly withheld): f1 bacteriophage origin of replication; arrow indicates direction of (+) strand synthesis
   4072..4401    +  promoter       SV40 promoter: SV40 enhancer and early promoter
   4468..5259    +  CDS            neo: KKA2_KLEPN - Also known as kan, nptII. Experimental evidence at protein level: Swiss-Prot protein existence level 1. Resistance to kanamycin, neomycin, paromomycin, ribostamycin, butirosin and gentamicin B. From Klebsiella pneumoniae.
   5283..5441    +  CDS            ble (fragment): BLE_KLEPN - Experimental evidence at protein level: Swiss-Prot protein existence level 1. Binding protein with a strong affinity to the bleomycin family of antibiotics. Binds to CL990; an antimitotic-antibiotic compound. From Klebsiella pneumoniae.
   5436..5557    +  polyA_signal   SV40 poly(A) signal: SV40 polyadenylation signal
   5630..5646    -  protein_bind   lac operator: The lac repressor binds to the lac operator to inhibit transcription in E. coli. This inhibition can be relieved by adding lactose or isopropyl-β-D-thiogalactopyranoside (IPTG). lac repressor encoded by lacI
   5654..5684    -  promoter       lac promoter: promoter for the E. coli lac operon
   5699..5720    -  protein_bind   CAP binding site: CAP binding activates transcription in the presence of cAMP. E. coli catabolite activator protein
   5733..5825    -  CDS            lacI (fragment): lac repressor; lacI; The lac repressor binds to the lac operator to inhibit transcription in E. coli. This inhibition can be relieved by adding lactose or isopropyl-β-D-thiogalactopyranoside (IPTG).
   6008..6596    -  rep_origin     ori: high-copy-number ColE1/pMB1/pBR322/pUC origin of replication
   6767..7627    -  CDS            AmpR: β-lactamase; bla; confers resistance to ampicillin, carbenicillin, and related antibiotics
   7628..7732    -  promoter       AmpR promoter: bla
>Addgene plasmid #173015 | pcDNA3-GR-AKAR3 | addgene full sequence | sequence record 344920 | Addgene NGS Result
GACGGATCGGGAGATCTCCCGATCCCCTATGGTGCACTCTCAGTACAATCTGCTCTGATGCCGCATAGTT
AAGCCAGTATCTGCTCCCTGCTTGTGTGTTGGAGGTCGCTGAGTAGTGCGCGAGCAAAATTTAAGCTACA
ACAAGGCAAGGCTTGACCGACAATTGCATGAAGAATCTGCTTAGGGTTAGGCGTTTTGCGCTGCTTCGCG
ATGTACGGGCCAGATATACGCGTTGACATTGATTATTGACTAGTTATTAATAGTAATCAATTACGGGGTC
ATTAGTTCATAGCCCATATATGGAGTTCCGCGTTACATAACTTACGGTAAATGGCCCGCCTGGCTGACCG
CCCAACGACCCCCGCCCATTGACGTCAATAATGACGTATGTTCCCATAGTAACGCCAATAGGGACTTTCC
ATTGACGTCAATGGGTGGAGTATTTACGGTAAACTGCCCACTTGGCAGTACATCAAGTGTATCATATGCC
AAGTACGCCCCCTATTGACGTCAATGACGGTAAATGGCCCGCCTGGCATTATGCCCAGTACATGACCTTA
TGGGACTTTCCTACTTGGCAGTACATCTACGTATTAGTCATCGCTATTACCATGGTGATGCGGTTTTGGC
AGTACATCAATGGGCGTGGATAGCGGTTTGACTCACGGGGATTTCCAAGTCTCCACCCCATTGACGTCAA
TGGGAGTTTGTTTTGGCACCAAAATCAACGGGACTTTCCAAAATGTCGTAACAACTCCGCCCCATTGACG
CAAATGGGCGGTAGGCGTGTACGGTGGGAGGTCTATATAAGCAGAGCTCTCTGGCTAACTAGAGAACCCA
CTGCTTACTGGCTTATCGAAATTAATACGACTCACTATAGGGAGACCCAAGCTTGCGGCCGCCACCATGG
TGCGGGGTTCTCATCATCATCATCATCATGGTATGGCTAGCATGACTGGTGGACAGCAAATGGGTCGGGA
TCTGTACGACGATGACGATAAGGATCCCATGGTGAGCAAGGGCGAGGAGCTGTTCACCGGGGTGGTGCCC
ATCCTGGTCGAGCTGGACGGCGACGTAAACGGCCACAAGTTCAGCGTGTCCGGCGAGGGCGAGGGCGATG
CCACCTACGGCAAGCTGACCCTGAAGTTCATCTGCACCACCGGCAAGCTGCCCGTGCCCTGGCCCACCCT
CGTGACCACCCTGACCTACGGCGTGCAGTGCTTCAGCCGCTACCCCGACCACATGAAGCAGCACGACTTC
TTCAAGTCCGCCATGCCCGAAGGCTACGTCCAGGAGCGCACCATCTTCTTCAAGGACGACGGCAACTACA
AGACCCGCGCCGAGGTGAAGTTCGAGGGCGACACCCTGGTGAACCGCATCGAGCTGAAGGGCATCGACTT
CAAGGAGGACGGCAACATCCTGGGGCACAAGCTGGAGTACAACTACAACAGCCACAACGTCTATATCATG
GCCGACAAGCAGAAGAACGGCATCAAGGCCAACTTCAAGATCCGCCACAACATCGAGGACGGCAGCGTGC
AGCTCGCCGACCACTACCAGCAGAACACCCCCATCGGCGACGGCCCCGTGCTGCTGCCCGACAACCACTA
CCTGAGCACCCAGTCCGCCCTGAGCAAAGACCCCAACGAGAAGCGCGATCACATGGTCCTGCTGGAGTTC
GTGACCGCCGCCGGGATCACTCTCGGCATGGACGAGCTGTACAAGAGATCTATGCATAAGTTTTCTCAAG
AACAGATCGGCGAAAACATTGTGTGCAGGGTCATTTGTACCACGGGTCAAATTCCCATCCGAGATTTGTC
AGCTGATATTTCACAAGTGCTTAAGGAAAAACGATCCATAAAGAAAGTTTGGACATTTGGTAGAAACCCA
GCCTGTGACTATCATTTAGGAAACATTTCAAGACTGTCAAATAAGCATTTCCAAATACTACTAGGAGAAG
ACGGTAACCTTTTATTGAATGACATTTCCACTAATGGGACCTGGTTAAATGGGCAAAAAGTCGAGAAGAA
CAGCAATCAGTTACTGTCCCAAGGTGATGAAATAACCGTTGGTGTAGGCGTGGAATCAGATATTTTATCT
CTGGTCATTTTCATAAACGACAAATTTAAGCAGTGCCTGGAGCAGAACAAAGTTGATCGCGGTACCAGTG
CTGGTGGTAGTGCTGGTGGTAGTGCTGGTGGTAGTGCTGGTGGTAGTGCTGGTGGTTCCGGCAGTGCTGG
TGGTAGTGCTGGTGGTAGTACCAGTGCTGGTGGTAGTGCTGGTGGTAGTGCTGGTGGTAGTGCTGGTGGT
AGTGCTGGTGGTTCCGGCAGTGCTGGTGGTAGTGCTGGTGGTAGTACCAGTGCTGGTGGTAGTGCTGGTG
GTAGTGCTGGTGGTAGTGCTGGTGGTAGTGCTGGTGGTTCCGGCAGTGCTGGTGGTAGTGCTGGTGGTAG
TACCAGTGCTGGTGGTAGTGCTGGTGGTAGTGCTGGTGGTAGTGCTGGTGGTAGTGCTGGTGGTTCCGGA
TTGAGGCGCGCGACGCTGGTTGACGGCGGCAGCGAGCTCATGAGCGAGCTGATTAAGGAGAACATGCACA
TGAAGCTGTACATGGAGGGCACCGTGAACAACCACCACTTCAAGTGCACATCCGAGGGCGAAGGCAAGCC
CTACGAGGGCACCCAGACCATGAGAATCAAGGTGGTCGAGGGCGGCCCTCTCCCCTTCGCCTTCGACATC
CTGGCTACCAGCTTCATGTACGGCAGCAGAACCTTCATCAACCACACCCAGGGCATCCCCGATTTCTTTA
AGCAGTCCTTCCCTGAGGGCTTCACATGGGAGAGAGTCACCACATACGAAGACGGGGGCGTGCTGACCGC
TACCCAGGACACCAGCCTCCAGGACGGCTGCCTCATCTACAACGTCAAGATCAGAGGGGTGAACTTCCCA
TCCAACGGCCCTGTGATGCAGAAGAAAACACTCGGCTGGGAGGCCAACACCGAGATGCTGTACCCCGCTG
ACGGCGGCCTGGAAGGCAGAACCGTCATGGCCCTGAAGCTCGTGGGCGGGGGCCACCTGATCTGCAACTT
CAAGACCACATACAGATCCAAGAAACCCGCTAAGAACCTCAAGATGCCCGGCGTCTACTATGTGGACCAC
AGACTGGAAAGAATCAAGGAGGCCGACAAAGAGACCTACGTCGAGCAGCACGAGGTGGCTGTGGCCAGAT
ACTGCGACCTCCCTAGCAAACTGGGGCACAAGTAAGAATTCTGCAGATATCCATCACACTGGCGGCCGCT
CGAGCATGCATCTAGAGGGCCCTATTCTATAGTGTCACCTAAATGCTAGAGCTCGCTGATCAGCCTCGAC
TGTGCCTTCTAGTTGCCAGCCATCTGTTGTTTGCCCCTCCCCCGTGCCTTCCTTGACCCTGGAAGGTGCC
ACTCCCACTGTCCTTTCCTAATAAAATGAGGAAATTGCATCGCATTGTCTGAGTAGGTGTCATTCTATTC
TGGGGGGTGGGGTGGGGCAGGACAGCAAGGGGGAGGATTGGGAAGACAATAGCAGGCATGCTGGGGATGC
GGTGGGCTCTATGGCTTCTGAGGCGGAAAGAACCAGCTGGGGCTCTAGGGGGTATCCCC
[124 nt withheld, positions 3630-3753]
C
[91 nt withheld, positions 3755-3845]
A
[49 nt withheld, positions 3847-3895]
CCTTTGACGTTGGAGTCCACGTTCTTT
[37 nt withheld, positions 3923-3959]
ACCCTATCTCGGTCTATTCTTTTGATTTATAAGGGATTTTGCCGATTTCGGCCTATTGGTTAAAAAATGA
GCTGATTTAACAAAAATTTAACGCGAATTAATTCTGTGGAATGTGTGTCAGTTAGGGTGTGGAAAGTCCC
CAGGCTCCCCAGCAGGCAGAAGTATGCAAAGCATGCATCTCAATTAGTCAGCAACCAGGTGTGGAAAGTC
CCCAGGCTCCCCAGCAGGCAGAAGTATGCAAAGCATGCATCTCAATTAGTCAGCAACCATAGTCCCGCCC
CTAACTCCGCCCATCCCGCCCCTAACTCCGCCCAGTTCCGCCCATTCTCCGCCCCATGGCTGACTAATTT
TTTTTATTTATGCAGAGGCCGAGGCCGCCTCTGCCTCTGAGCTATTCCAGAAGTAGTGAGGAGGCTTTTT
TGGAGGCCTAGGCTTTTGCAAAAAGCTCCCGGGAGCTTGTATATCCATTTTCGGATCTGATCAAGAGACA
GGATGAGGATCGTTTCGCATGATTGAACAAGATGGATTGCACGCAGGTTCTCCGGCCGCTTGGGTGGAGA
GGCTATTCGGCTATGACTGGGCACAACAGACAATCGGCTGCTCTGATGCCGCCGTGTTCCGGCTGTCAGC
GCAGGGGCGCCCGGTTCTTTTTGTCAAGACCGACCTGTCCGGTGCCCTGAATGAACTGCAGGACGAGGCA
GCGCGGCTATCGTGGCTGGCCACGACGGGCGTTCCTTGCGCAGCTGTGCTCGACGTTGTCACTGAAGCGG
GAAGGGACTGGCTGCTATTGGGCGAAGTGCCGGGGCAGGATCTCCTGTCATCTCACCTTGCTCCTGCCGA
GAAAGTATCCATCATGGCTGATGCAATGCGGCGGCTGCATACGCTTGATCCGGCTACCTGCCCATTCGAC
CACCAAGCGAAACATCGCATCGAGCGAGCACGTACTCGGATGGAAGCCGGTCTTGTCGATCAGGATGATC
TGGACGAAGAGCATCAGGGGCTCGCGCCAGCCGAACTGTTCGCCAGGCTCAAGGCGCGCATGCCCGACGG
CGAGGATCTCGTCGTGACCCATGGCGATGCCTGCTTGCCGAATATCATGGTGGAAAATGGCCGCTTTTCT
GGATTCATCGACTGTGGCCGGCTGGGTGTGGCGGACCGCTATCAGGACATAGCGTTGGCTACCCGTGATA
TTGCTGAAGAGCTTGGCGGCGAATGGGCTGACCGCTTCCTCGTGCTTTACGGTATCGCCGCTCCCGATTC
GCAGCGCATCGCCTTCTATCGCCTTCTTGACGAGTTCTTCTGAGCGGGACTCTGGGGTTCGAAATGACCG
ACCAAGCGACGCCCAACCTGCCATCACGAGATTTCGATTCCACCGCCGCCTTCTATGAAAGGTTGGGCTT
CGGAATCGTTTTCCGGGACGCCGGCTGGATGATCCTCCAGCGCGGGGATCTCATGCTGGAGTTCTTCGCC
CACCCCAACTTGTTTATTGCAGCTTATAATGGTTACAAATAAAGCAATAGCATCACAAATTTCACAAATA
AAGCATTTTTTTCACTGCATTCTAGTTGTGGTTTGTCCAAACTCATCAATGTATCTTATCATGTCTGTAT
ACCGTCGACCTCTAGCTAGAGCTTGGCGTAATCATGGTCATAGCTGTTTCCTGTGTGAAATTGTTATCCG
CTCACAATTCCACACAACATACGAGCCGGAAGCATAAAGTGTAAAGCCTGGGGTGCCTAATGAGTGAGCT
AACTCACATTAATTGCGTTGCGCTCACTGCCCGCTTTCCAGTCGGGAAACCTGTCGTGCCAGCTGCATTA
ATGAATCGGCCAACGCGCGGGGAGAGGCGGTTTGCGTATTGGGCGCTCTTCCGCTTCCTCGCTCACTGAC
TCGCTGCGCTCGGTCGTTCGGCTGCGGCGAGCGGTATCAGCTCACTCAAAGGCGGTAATACGGTTATCCA
CAGAATCAGGGGATAACGCAGGAAAGAACATGTGAGCAAAAGGCCAGCAAAAGGCCAGGAACCGTAAAAA
GGCCGCGTTGCTGGCGTTTTTCCATAGGCTCCGCCCCCCTGACGAGCATCACAAAAATCGACGCTCAAGT
CAGAGGTGGCGAAACCCGACAGGACTATAAAGATACCAGGCGTTTCCCCCTGGAAGCTCCCTCGTGCGCT
CTCCTGTTCCGACCCTGCCGCTTACCGGATACCTGTCCGCCTTTCTCCCTTCGGGAAGCGTGGCGCTTTC
TCATAGCTCACGCTGTAGGTATCTCAGTTCGGTGTAGGTCGTTCGCTCCAAGCTGGGCTGTGTGCACGAA
CCCCCCGTTCAGCCCGACCGCTGCGCCTTATCCGGTAACTATCGTCTTGAGTCCAACCCGGTAAGACACG
ACTTATCGCCACTGGCAGCAGCCACTGGTAACAGGATTAGCAGAGCGAGGTATGTAGGCGGTGCTACAGA
GTTCTTGAAGTGGTGGCCTAACTACGGCTACACTAGAAGAACAGTATTTGGTATCTGCGCTCTGCTGAAG
CCAGTTACCTTCGGAAAAAGAGTTGGTAGCTCTTGATCCGGCAAACAAACCACCGCTGGTAGCGGTGGTT
TTTTTGTTTGCAAGCAGCAGATTACGCGCAGAAAAAAAGGATCTCAAGAAGATCCTTTGATCTTTTCTAC
GGGGTCTGACGCTCAGTGGAACGAAAACTCACGTTAAGGGATTTTGGTCATGAGATTATCAAAAAGGATC
TTCACCTAGATCCTTTTAAATTAAAAATGAAGTTTTAAATCAATCTAAAGTATATATGAGTAAACTTGGT
CTGACAGTTACCAATGCTTAATCAGTGAGGCACCTATCTCAGCGATCTGTCTATTTCGTTCATCCATAGT
TGCCTGACTCCCCGTCGTGTAGATAACTACGATACGGGAGGGCTTACCATCTGGCCCCAGTGCTGCAATG
ATACCGCGAGACCCACGCTCACCGGCTCCAGATTTATCAGCAATAAACCAGCCAGCCGGAAGGGCCGAGC
GCAGAAGTGGTCCTGCAACTTTATCCGCCTCCATCCAGTCTATTAATTGTTGCCGGGAAGCTAGAGTAAG
TAGTTCGCCAGTTAATAGTTTGCGCAACGTTGTTGCCATTGCTACAGGCATCGTGGTGTCACGCTCGTCG
TTTGGTATGGCTTCATTCAGCTCCGGTTCCCAACGATCAAGGCGAGTTACATGATCCCCCATGTTGTGCA
AAAAAGCGGTTAGCTCCTTCGGTCCTCCGATCGTTGTCAGAAGTAAGTTGGCCGCAGTGTTATCACTCAT
GGTTATGGCAGCACTGCATAATTCTCTTACTGTCATGCCATCCGTAAGATGCTTTTCTGTGACTGGTGAG
TACTCAACCAAGTCATTCTGAGAATAGTGTATGCGGCGACCGAGTTGCTCTTGCCCGGCGTCAATACGGG
ATAATACCGCGCCACATAGCAGAACTTTAAAAGTGCTCATCATTGGAAAACGTTCTTCGGGGCGAAAACT
CTCAAGGATCTTACCGCTGTTGAGATCCAGTTCGATGTAACCCACTCGTGCACCCAACTGATCTTCAGCA
TCTTTTACTTTCACCAGCGTTTCTGGGTGAGCAAAAACAGGAAGGCAAAATGCCGCAAAAAAGGGAATAA
GGGCGACACGGAAATGTTGAATACTCATACTCTTCCTTTTTCAATATTATTGAAGCATTTATCAGGGTTA
TTGTCTCATGAGCGGATACATATTTGAATGTATTTAGAAAAATAAACAAATAGGGGTTCCGCGCACATTT
CCCCGAAAAGTGCCACCTGACGTC
