>Addgene plasmid #173015 | pcDNA3-GR-AKAR3 | addgene full sequence | sequence record 346725 | mTagBFP-R 5'-gtgccctccatgtacagctt-3'
NNNNNNNNNNNNNNNNNCTCGCTCNTGAGCTCGCTGCCGCCGTCAACCAGCGTCGCGCGCCTCAATCCGG
AACCACCAGCACTACCACCAGCACTACCACCAGCACTACCACCAGCACTACCACCAGCACTGGTACTACC
ACCAGCACTACCACCAGCACTGCCGGAACCACCAGCACTACCACCAGCACTACCACCAGCACTACCACCA
GCACTACCACCAGCACTGGTACTACCACCAGCACTACCACCAGCACTGCCGGAACCACCAGCACTACCAC
CAGCACTACCACCAGCACTACCACCAGCACTACCACCAGCACTGGTACTACCACCAGCACTACCACCAGC
ACTGCCGGAACCACCAGCACTACCACCAGCACTACCACCAGCACTACCACCAGCACTACCACCAGCACTG
GTACCGCGATCAACTTTGTTCTGCTCCAGGCACTGCTTAAATTTGTCGTTTATGAAAATGACCAGAGATA
AAATATCTGATTCCACGCCTACACCAACGGTTATTTCATCACCTTGGGACAGTAACTGATTGCTGTTCTT
CTCGACTTTTTGCCCATTTAACCAGGTCCCATTAGTGGAAATGTCATTCAATAAAAGGTTACCGTCTTCT
CCTAGTAGTATTTGGAAATGCTTATTTGACAGTCTTGAAATGTTTCCTAAATGATAGTCACAGGCTGGGT
TTCTACCAAATGTCCAAACTTTCTTTATGGATCGTTTTTCCTTAAGCACTTGTGAAATATCAGCTGACAA
ATCTCGGATGGGAATTTGACCCGTGGTACAAATGACCCTGCACACAATGTTTTCGCCGATCTGTTCTTGA
GAAAACTTATGCATAGATCTCTTGTACAGCTCGTCCATGCCGAGAGTGATCCCGGCGGCGGTCACGAACT
CCAGCAGGACCATGTGATCGCGCTTCTCGTTGGGGTCTTTGCTCNGNCGGACTGGGTGCTCNNGTAGTGG
TTGTCGGGCAGCAGCACGGGGCCGTCGCCGATGGGGGTGTCTGCTGGTAGTGGTCGGCNANCTGCACGCT
GCCGTCNTCGANGNTNNNGGCGGNNCTTGAAGTNNGGCCTTGATGCCNTNCTTCTGCTTGN
